Addgene plasmid #106197: pAAV.GFAP.SF-Venus-iGluSnFR.S72A
Purpose: Weak affinity yellow glutamate sensor ** A newer version of this sensor is available. Please see iGluSnFR3 plasmids at https://www.addgene.org/browse/article/28220233/ **
Depositing lab: Loren Looger. Depositing organization: HHMI, Janelia Research Campus. Publication: Stability, affinity, and chromatic variants of the glutamate sensor iGluSnFR. Marvin JS, Scholl B, Wilson DE, Podgorski K, Kazemipour A, Muller JA, Schoch S, Quiroz FJU, Rebola N, Bao H, Little JP, Tkachuk AN, Cai E, Hantman AW, Wang SS, DePiero VJ, Borghuis BG, Chapman ER, Dietrich D, DiGregorio DA, Fitzpatrick D, Looger LL. Nat Methods. 2018 Nov;15(11):936-939. doi: 10.1038/s41592-018-0171-3. Epub 2018 Oct 30. PubMed 30377363.
Backbone
  Vector backbone: pAAV.GFAP
  Backbone size w/o insert (bp): 4770
  Vector type: AAV
Growth in bacteria
  Bacterial resistance: Ampicillin, 100 μg/mL
  Growth temperature: 37°C
  Growth strain: NEB Stable
  Copy number: High Copy
Gene/Insert
  Gene/Insert name: SF-Venus-iGluSnFR.S72A
  Species: Synthetic
  Insert size (bp): 1821
  Mutation: SFGFP: T203Y, F46L, T65G, S72A GltI: S72A
  Promoter: GFAP
  Cloning method: Restriction Enzyme; 5′ cloning site unknown (unknown if destroyed); 3′ cloning site unknown (unknown if destroyed)
Terms and licenses: Academic/Nonprofit Terms; Industry Terms: Not Available to Industry
Depositor comments: ** A newer version of this sensor is available. Please see iGluSnFR3 plasmids at https://www.addgene.org/browse/article/28220233/ **
How to cite: pAAV.GFAP.SF-Venus-iGluSnFR.S72A was a gift from Loren Looger (Addgene plasmid # 106197 ; http://n2t.net/addgene:106197 ; RRID:Addgene_106197)
