[The description below was written by a language model from this plasmid's Addgene catalogue record and pLannotate feature annotations shown in this document.]
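Description:
pAAV.GFAP.SF-Venus-iGluSnFR.S72A is an AAV transfer plasmid that expresses a weak-affinity, yellow-emitting variant of the genetically encoded glutamate sensor iGluSnFR under a GFAP promoter, a promoter generally used to direct expression to astrocytes. The plasmid is propagated in E. coli through a high-copy ColE1/pUC-type origin with ampicillin selection (AmpR with its bla promoter). It also carries an f1 phage origin and remnants of a lac promoter/operator and lacZα region from the cloning backbone. The automated annotation detects the AAV2 inverted terminal repeats only as fragments, with two on the upstream side of the expression cassette and one downstream. ITRs are the cis elements needed to package the intervening DNA into recombinant AAV particles. The feature table does not annotate the GFAP promoter itself; it presumably lies in the unannotated stretch between the upstream ITR and the start of the coding region.

The synthetic insert of about 1.8 kb begins with a mouse Igκ leader peptide, followed by a fragment of the E. coli periplasmic glutamate/aspartate-binding protein GltI. A fluorescent protein is inserted next (annotated by similarity as cEGFP), and the insert ends with the PDGFRβ transmembrane domain. The leader and the transmembrane anchor together display the sensor on the extracellular face of the plasma membrane, where glutamate binding to GltI modulates fluorescence. According to the record, the fluorophore is superfolder GFP carrying T203Y, F46L, T65G and S72A, which give it Venus-like yellow character, while S72A in GltI accounts for the reduced affinity. A WPRE and an SV40 polyadenylation signal follow the coding sequence to enhance transcript processing and expression. The construct is suited to imaging extracellular glutamate; the depositor notes that newer iGluSnFR3 sensors are now available.
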