Features (pLannotate 1.2.2; 19 found; start..end, strand, type, name):
      7..50      -  repeat_region  AAV2 ITR (fragment): inverted terminal repeat of adeno-associated virus serotype 2 inverted
    108..129     +  protein_bind   CAP binding site: CAP binding activates transcription in the presence of cAMP. E. coli catabolite activator protein
    144..174     +  promoter       lac promoter: promoter for the E. coli lac operon
    182..198     +  protein_bind   lac operator: The lac repressor binds to the lac operator to inhibit transcription in E. coli. This inhibition can be relieved by adding lactose or isopropyl-β-D-thiogalactopyranoside (IPTG). lac repressor encoded by lacI
    257..389     -  repeat_region  AAV2 ITR (fragment): inverted terminal repeat of adeno-associated virus serotype 2 inverted
   1147..1209    +  sig_peptide    Igκ leader: leader sequence from mouse immunoglobulin κ light chain
   1216..1956    +  CDS            gltI (fragment): GLTI_ECOLI - Also known as ybeJ, yzzK. Experimental evidence at protein level: Swiss-Prot protein existence level 1. Part of the ABC transporter complex GltIJKL involved in glutamate and aspartate uptake. Binds to both glutamate and aspartate. From Escherichia coli (strain K12).
   1969..2688    +  CDS            cEGFP: cEGFP is a basic (constitutively fluorescent) green fluorescent protein published in 2008, derived from Aequorea victoria.
   2818..2964    +  CDS            PDGFRβ TM domain: transmembrane domain from platelet derived growth factor receptor beta
   2980..3568    +  misc_feature   WPRE: woodchuck hepatitis virus posttranscriptional regulatory element
   3569..3588    +  misc_feature   MCS (fragment): pBluescript multiple cloning site
   3617..3738    -  polyA_signal   SV40 poly(A) signal: SV40 polyadenylation signal
   3761..3829    -  CDS            large T antigen (fragment): large T antigen from SV40 (simian virus 40)
   3900..3957    +  repeat_region  AAV2 ITR (fragment): inverted terminal repeat of adeno-associated virus serotype 2 inverted
   4117..4705    -  rep_origin     ori: high-copy-number ColE1/pMB1/pBR322/pUC origin of replication
   4876..5736    -  CDS            AmpR: β-lactamase; bla; confers resistance to ampicillin, carbenicillin, and related antibiotics
   5737..5841    -  promoter       AmpR promoter: bla
   5894..6322    -  rep_origin     f1 ori (sequence partly withheld): f1 bacteriophage origin of replication; arrow indicates direction of (+) strand synthesis
   6327..12      -  CDS            lacZα (fragment) (across the origin): LacZα fragment of β-galactosidase; lacZ fragment
>Addgene plasmid #106197 | pAAV.GFAP.SF-Venus-iGluSnFR.S72A | addgene full sequence | sequence record 204589 | Addgene NGS Result
TTACGCCAGCTGCGCGCTCGCTCGCTCACTGAGGCCGCCCGGGCAAAGCCMKGSMGYYGGSMSRMCWKKK
KTCCCGACTGGAAAGCGGGCAGTGAGCGCAACGCAATTAATGTGAGTTAGCTCACTCATTAGGCACCCCA
GGCTTTACACTTTATGCTTCCGGCTCGTATGTTGTGTGGAATTGTGAGCGGATAACAATTTCACACAGGA
AACAGCTWKGRMMRKGMKWWCGSYGMGGGCCTCTTCGCTATTACGCCAGCTGCGCGCTCGCTCGCTCACT
GAGGCCGCCCGGGCAAAGCCCGGGCGTCGGGCGACCTTTGGTCGCCCGGCCTCAGTGAGCGAGCGAGCGC
GCAGAGAGGGAGTGGCCAACTCCATCACTAGGGGTTCCTTGTAGTTAATGATTAACCCGCCATGCTACTT
ATCTACGTAGCCATGCTCTAGGAAGATCCAACATATCCTGGTGTGGAGTAGGGGACGCTGCTCTGACAGA
GGCTCGGGGGCCTGAGCTGGCTCTGTGAGCTGGGGAGGAGGCAGACAGCCAGGCCTTTGTCTGCAAGCAG
ACCTGGCAGCATTGGGCTGGCCGCCCCCCAGGGCCTCCTCTTCATGCCCAGTGAATGACTCACCTTGGCA
CAGACACAATGTTCGGGGTGGGCACAGTGCCTGCTTCCCGCCGCACCCCAGCCCCCCTCAAATGCCTTCC
GAGAAGCCCATTGAGCAGGGGGCTTGCATTGCACCCCAGCCTGACAGCCTGGCATCTTGGGATAAAAGCA
GCACAGCCCCCTAGGGGCTGCCCTTGCTGTGTGGCGCCACCGGCGGTGGAGAACAAGGCTCTATTCAGCC
TGTGCCCAGGAAAGGGGATCAGGGGATGCCCAGGCATGGACAGTGGGTGGCAGGGGGGGAGAGGAGGGCT
GTCTGCTTCCCAGAAGTCCAAGGACACAAATGGGTGAGGGGAGAGCTCTCCCCATAGCTGGGCTGCGGCC
CAACCCCACCCCCTCAGGCTATGCCAGGGGGTGTTGCCAGGGGCACCCGGGCATCGCCAGTCTAGCCCAC
TCCTTCATAAAGCCCTCGCATCCCAGGAGCGAGCAGAGCCAGAGCAGGTTGGAGAGGAGACGCATCACCT
CCGCTGCTCGCGGGGATCCCGCCACCATGGAGACAGACACACTCCTGCTATGGGTACTGCTGCTCTGGGT
TCCAGGTTCCACTGGTGACAGATCTGCCGCAGGCAGCACGCTGGACAAAATCGCCAAAAACGGTGTGATT
GTCGTCGGTCACCGTGAATCTTCAGTGCCTTTCTCTTATTACGACAATCAGCAAAAAGTGGTGGGTTACT
CGCAGGATTACTCCAACGCCATTGTTGAAGCAGTGAAAAAGAAACTCAACAAACCGGACTTGCAGGTAAA
ACTGATTCCGATTACCGCACAAAACCGTATTCCACTGCTGCAAAACGGCACTTTCGATTTTGAATGTGGT
TCTACCACCAACAACGTCGAACGCCAAAAACAGGCGGCTTTCTCTGACACTATTTTCGTGGTCGGTACGC
GCCTGTTGACCAAAAAGGGTGGCGATATCAAAGATTTTGCCAACCTGAAAGACAAAGCCGTAGTCGTCAC
TTCCGGCACTACCTCTGAAGTTTTGCTCAACAAACTGAATGAAGAGCAAAAAATGAATATGCGCATCATC
AGCGCCAAAGATCACGGTGACTCTTTCCGCACCCTGGAAAGCGGTCGTGCCGTTGCCTTTATGATGGATG
ACGTGCTGCTGGCCGGTGAACGTGCGAAAGCGAAGAAACCAGACAACTGGGAAATCGTCGGCAAGCCGCA
GTCTCAGGAGGCCTACGGTTGTATGTTGCGTAAAGATGATCCGCAGTTCAAAAAGCTGATGGATGACACC
ATCGCTCAGGTGCAGACCTCCGGTGAAGCGGAAAAATGGTTTGATAAGTGGTTCAAAAATCCAATTCTGG
TGAGCCACAACGTCTATATCACCGCCGACAAGCAGAAGAACGGCATCAAGGCGAACTTCAAGATCCGCCA
CAACGTGGAGGACGGCAGCGTGCAGCTCGCCGACCACTACCAGCAGAACACCCCCATCGGCGACGGCCCC
GTGCTGCTGCCCGACAACCACTACCTGAGCTATCAGTCCGTGCTGAGCAAAGACCCCAACGAGAAGCGCG
ATCACATGGTCCTGCTGGAGTTCGTGACCGCCGCCGGGATCACTCTCGGCATGGACGAGCTGTACAAGGG
CGGTACCGGAGGGAGCATGAGCAAGGGCGAGGAGCTGTTCACCGGGGTGGTGCCCATCCTGGTCGAGCTG
GACGGCGACGTAAACGGCCACAAGTTCAGCGTGCGCGGCGAGGGCGAGGGCGATGCCACCAACGGCAAGC
TGACCCTGAAGCTCATCTGCACCACCGGCAAGCTGCCCGTGCCCTGGCCCACCCTCGTGACCACCCTGGG
CTACGGCGTGCAGTGCTTCGCCCGCTACCCCGACCACATGAAGCAGCACGACTTCTTCAAGTCCGCCATG
CCCGAAGGCTACGTCCAGGAGCGCACCATCAGCTTCAAGGACGACGGCACCTACAAGACCCGCGCCGAGG
TGAAGTTCGAGGGCGACACCCTGGTGAACCGCATCGAGCTGAAGGGCATCGACTTCAAGGAGGACGGCAA
CATCCTGGGGCACAAGCTGGAGTACAACTTTAACAACCCCCTGAACATGAATTTCGAACTGTCAGACGAA
ATGAAAGCACTGTTCAAAGAACCGAATGACAAGGCACTGAAACTGCAGGTCGACGAACAAAAACTCATCT
CAGAAGAGGATCTGAATGCTGTGGGCCAGGACACGCAGGAGGTCATCGTGGTGCCACACTCCTTGCCCTT
TAAGGTGGTGGTGATCTCAGCCATCCTGGCCCTGGTGGTGCTCACCATCATCTCCCTTATCATCCTCATC
ATGCTTTGGCAGAAGAAGCCACGTTAGAAGCTTATCGATAATCAACCTCTGGATTACAAAATTTGTGAAA
GATTGACTGGTATTCTTAACTATGTTGCTCCTTTTACGCTATGTGGATACGCTGCTTTAATGCCTTTGTA
TCATGCTATTGCTTCCCGTATGGCTTTCATTTTCTCCTCCTTGTATAAATCCTGGTTGCTGTCTCTTTAT
GAGGAGTTGTGGCCCGTTGTCAGGCAACGTGGCGTGGTGTGCACTGTGTTTGCTGACGCAACCCCCACTG
GTTGGGGCATTGCCACCACCTGTCAGCTCCTTTCCGGGACTTTCGCTTTCCCCCTCCCTATTGCCACGGC
GGAACTCATCGCCGCCTGCCTTGCCCGCTGCTGGACAGGGGCTCGGCTGTTGGGCACTGACAATTCCGTG
GTGTTGTCGGGGAAATCATCGTCCTTTCCTTGGCTGCTCGCCTGTGTTGCCACCTGGATTCTGCGCGGGA
CGTCCTTCTGCTACGTCCCTTCGGCCCTCAATCCAGCGGACCTTCCTTCCCGCGGCCTGCTGCCGGCTCT
GCGGCCTCTTCCGCGTCTTCGCCTTCGCCCTCAGACGAGTCGGATCTCCCTTTGGGCCGCCTCCCCGCAT
CGATACCGTCGACCTCGACCCGGGCGGCCGCTTCGAGCAGACATGATAAGATACATTGATGAGTTTGGAC
AAACCACAACTAGAATGCAGTGAAAAAAATGCTTTATTTGTGAAATTTGTGATGCTATTGCTTTATTTGT
AACCATTATAAGCTGCAATAAACAAGTTAACAACAACAATTGCATTCATTTTATGTTTCAGGTTCAGGGG
GAGATGTGGGAGGTTTTTTAAAGCAAGTAAAACCTCTACAAATGTGGTAAAATCGATAAGGATCTTCCTA
GAGCATGGCTACGTAGATAAGTAGCATGGCGGGTTAATCATTAACTACAAGGAACCCCTAGTGATGGAGT
TGGCCACTCCCTCTCTGCGCGCTCGCTCGCTCACTGACTCGCTGCGCTCGGTCGTTCGGCTGCGGCGAGC
GGTATCAGCTCACTCAAAGGCGGTAATACGGTTATCCACAGAATCAGGGGATAACGCAGGAAAGAACATG
TGAGCAAAAGGCCAGCAAAAGGCCAGGAACCGTAAAAAGGCCGCGTTGCTGGCGTTTTTCCATAGGCTCC
GCCCCCCTGACGAGCATCACAAAAATCGACGCTCAAGTCAGAGGTGGCGAAACCCGACAGGACTATAAAG
ATACCAGGCGTTTCCCCCTGGAAGCTCCCTCGTGCGCTCTCCTGTTCCGACCCTGCCGCTTACCGGATAC
CTGTCCGCCTTTCTCCCTTCGGGAAGCGTGGCGCTTTCTCATAGCTCACGCTGTAGGTATCTCAGTTCGG
TGTAGGTCGTTCGCTCCAAGCTGGGCTGTGTGCACGAACCCCCCGTTCAGCCCGACCGCTGCGCCTTATC
CGGTAACTATCGTCTTGAGTCCAACCCGGTAAGACACGACTTATCGCCACTGGCAGCAGCCACTGGTAAC
AGGATTAGCAGAGCGAGGTATGTAGGCGGTGCTACAGAGTTCTTGAAGTGGTGGCCTAACTACGGCTACA
CTAGAAGAACAGTATTTGGTATCTGCGCTCTGCTGAAGCCAGTTACCTTCGGAAAAAGAGTTGGTAGCTC
TTGATCCGGCAAACAAACCACCGCTGGTAGCGGTGGTTTTTTTGTTTGCAAGCAGCAGATTACGCGCAGA
AAAAAAGGATCTCAAGAAGATCCTTTGATCTTTTCTACGGGGTCTGACGCTCAGTGGAACGAAAACTCAC
GTTAAGGGATTTTGGTCATGAGATTATCAAAAAGGATCTTCACCTAGATCCTTTTAAATTAAAAATGAAG
TTTTAAATCAATCTAAAGTATATATGAGTAAACTTGGTCTGACAGTTACCAATGCTTAATCAGTGAGGCA
CCTATCTCAGCGATCTGTCTATTTCGTTCATCCATAGTTGCCTGACTCCCCGTCGTGTAGATAACTACGA
TACGGGAGGGCTTACCATCTGGCCCCAGTGCTGCAATGATACCGCGAGACCCACGCTCACCGGCTCCAGA
TTTATCAGCAATAAACCAGCCAGCCGGAAGGGCCGAGCGCAGAAGTGGTCCTGCAACTTTATCCGCCTCC
ATCCAGTCTATTAATTGTTGCCGGGAAGCTAGAGTAAGTAGTTCGCCAGTTAATAGTTTGCGCAACGTTG
TTGCCATTGCTACAGGCATCGTGGTGTCACGCTCGTCGTTTGGTATGGCTTCATTCAGCTCCGGTTCCCA
ACGATCAAGGCGAGTTACATGATCCCCCATGTTGTGCAAAAAAGCGGTTAGCTCCTTCGGTCCTCCGATC
GTTGTCAGAAGTAAGTTGGCCGCAGTGTTATCACTCATGGTTATGGCAGCACTGCATAATTCTCTTACTG
TCATGCCATCCGTAAGATGCTTTTCTGTGACTGGTGAGTACTCAACCAAGTCATTCTGAGAATAGTGTAT
GCGGCGACCGAGTTGCTCTTGCCCGGCGTCAATACGGGATAATACCGCGCCACATAGCAGAACTTTAAAA
GTGCTCATCATTGGAAAACGTTCTTCGGGGCGAAAACTCTCAAGGATCTTACCGCTGTTGAGATCCAGTT
CGATGTAACCCACTCGTGCACCCAACTGATCTTCAGCATCTTTTACTTTCACCAGCGTTTCTGGGTGAGC
AAAAACAGGAAGGCAAAATGCCGCAAAAAAGGGAATAAGGGCGACACGGAAATGTTGAATACTCATACTC
TTCCTTTTTCAATATTATTGAAGCATTTATCAGGGTTATTGTCTCATGAGCGGATACATATTTGAATGTA
TTTAGAAAAATAAACAAATAGGGGTTCCGCGCACATTTCCCCGAAAAGTGCCACCTAAATTGTAAGCGTT
AATATTTTGTTAAAATTCGCGTTAAATTTTTGTTAAATCAGCTCATTTTTTAACCAATAGGCCGAAATCG
GCAAAATCCCTTATAAATCAAAAGAATAGACCGAGATAGGGT
[37 nt withheld, positions 5993-6029]
AAAGAACGTGGACTCCAACGTCAAAGG
[49 nt withheld, positions 6057-6105]
T
[91 nt withheld, positions 6107-6197]
G
[124 nt withheld, positions 6199-6322]
CCCATTCGCCATTCAGGCTGCGCAACTGTTGGGAAGGGCGATCGGTGCGGGCCTCTTCGCTA
